Addgene plasmid #48539: pFUSB4_GGGT
Depositing lab: Stephen Ekker. Depositing organization: Mayo Foundation for Medical Education and Research. Publication: High Efficiency In Vivo Genome Engineering with a Simplified 15-RVD GoldyTALEN Design. Ma AC, Lee HB, Clark KJ, Ekker SC. PLoS One. 2013 May 29;8(5):e65259. doi: 10.1371/journal.pone.0065259. Print 2013. PubMed 23734242.
Backbone
  Vector backbone: pFUS_B4
  Vector type: Mammalian Expression, TALEN
Growth in bacteria
  Bacterial resistance: Spectinomycin, 50 μg/mL
  Growth temperature: 37°C
  Growth strain: Top10
  Copy number: Unknown
Gene/Insert
  Gene/Insert name: RVD sequence: NN NN NN NG
  Species: Synthetic
  Cloning method: Unknown
  Sequencing primers: 5′ ttgatgcctggcagttccct; 3′ cgaaccgaacaggcttatgt
Terms and licenses: Academic/Nonprofit Terms; Industry Terms: Not Available to Industry
Depositor comments: Plasmid was created using Golden Gate cloning.
How to cite: pFUSB4_GGGT was a gift from Stephen Ekker (Addgene plasmid # 48539 ; http://n2t.net/addgene:48539 ; RRID:Addgene_48539)
