[The description below was written by a language model from this plasmid's Addgene catalogue record and pLannotate feature annotations shown in this document.]
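Description:
pFUSB4_GGGT is a small (about 2.9 kb) intermediate array plasmid for Golden Gate assembly of TALENs, built on the pFUS_B4 backbone. It carries a pre-assembled synthetic block of four TAL effector repeats whose repeat-variable diresidues are NN NN NN NG. Under the standard TALE code these correspond to the DNA bases G-G-G-T, as reflected in the plasmid name. The depositor notes that the array was made by Golden Gate cloning. The catalogue lists the vector type as "Mammalian Expression, TALEN", but the annotated features show no eukaryotic promoter, polyadenylation signal or nuclease domain. The plasmid therefore appears to act as a repeat donor for a later assembly step rather than as an expression construct in its own right.

The plasmid is propagated in E. coli from a high-copy ColE1/pUC-type origin. Selection is with spectinomycin, through the aadA (SmR) aminoglycoside adenylyltransferase gene. Upstream of this gene lie a fragment of the class 1 integron Pc promoter and a short gentamicin acetyltransferase remnant. Small lacZα and lacI fragments are probably left over from a lacZ cassette that the repeat array replaced. The rrnB T1 and T2 terminators are also present in the backbone. The automated annotation did not label the TAL repeats themselves, so the insert is known only from the catalogue fields and presumably sits in the unannotated region of the sequence.

The associated publication describes a simplified 15-RVD GoldyTALEN design for in vivo genome engineering. Pre-built four-repeat modules like this one are consistent with a library of ready-made parts that cuts down the number of pieces needed to assemble a full TALEN array in a final destination vector.
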