Features (pLannotate 1.2.2; 8 found; start..end, strand, type, name):
      3..39      -  CDS            lacZα (fragment): LacZα fragment of β-galactosidase; lacZ fragment
    596..619     +  promoter       Pc promoter (fragment): intI1 (promoter lies within the coding sequence); class 1 integron promoter
    795..851     +  CDS            GmR (fragment): gentamycin acetyltransferase; aacC1; confers resistance to gentamycin
    858..1649    +  CDS            SmR: aminoglycoside adenylyltransferase (Murphy, 1985); aadA; confers resistance to spectinomycin and streptomycin
   1742..2330    +  rep_origin     ori: high-copy-number ColE1/pMB1/pBR322/pUC origin of replication
   2513..2605    +  CDS            lacI (fragment): lac repressor; lacI; The lac repressor binds to the lac operator to inhibit transcription in E. coli. This inhibition can be relieved by adding lactose or isopropyl-β-D-thiogalactopyranoside (IPTG).
   2660..2687    -  terminator     rrnB T2 terminator: transcription terminator T2 from the E. coli rrnB gene
   2819..2862    +  terminator     rrnB T1 terminator: Escherichia coli rrnB; transcription terminator T1 from the E. coli rrnB gene
>Addgene plasmid #48539 | pFUSB4_GGGT | depositor full sequence | sequence record 70239 | Full Sequence
ATGTTTTCCCAGTCACGACGTTGTAAAACGACGGCCAGTCTTAAGCGTCTCATGGCCTGACCCCGGACCA
AGTGGTGGCCTATCGCCAGCAACAATGGCGGCAAGCAAGCGCTCGAAACGGTGCAGCGGCTGTTGCCGGT
GCTGTGCCAGGACCATGGCCTGACCCCGGACCAAGTGGTGGCTATCGCCAGCAACAATGGCGGCAAGCAA
GCGCTCGAAACGGTGCAGCGGCTGTTGCCGGTGCTGTGCCAGGACCATGGCCTGACCCCGGACCAAGTGG
TGGCTATCGCCAGCAACAATGGCGGCAAGCAAGCGCTCGAAACGGTGCAGCGGCTGTTGCCGGTGCTGTG
CCAGGACCATGGCCTGACCCCGGACCAAGTGGTGGCTATCGCCAGCAACGGTGGCGGCAAGCAAGCGCTC
GAAACGGTGCAGCGGCTGTTGCCGGTGCTGTGCCAGGACCATGGCCTGACCCCGGACCAAGTGGTGGCTA
TCGAGACGTCTAGACCAGCCAGGACAGAAATGCCTCGACTTCGCTGCTACCCAAGGTTGCCGGGTGACGC
ACACCGTGGAAACGGATGAAGGCACGAACCCAGTGGACATAAGCCTGTTCGGTTCGTAAGCTGTAATGCA
AGTAGCGTATGCGCTCACGCAACTGGTCCAGAACCTTGACCGAACGCAGCGGTGGTAACGGCGCAGTGGC
GGTTTTCATGGCTTGTTATGACTGTTTTTTTGGGGTACAGTCTATGCCTCGGGCATCCAAGCAGCAAGCG
CGTTACGCCGTGGGTCGATGTTTGATGTTATGGAGCAGCAACGATGTTACGCAGCAGGGCAGTCGCCCTA
AAACAAAGTTAAACATTATGAGGGAAGCGGTGATCGCCGAAGTATCGACTCAACTATCAGAGGTAGTTGG
CGTCATCGAGCGCCATCTCGAACCGACGTTGCTGGCCGTACATTTGTACGGCTCCGCAGTGGATGGCGGC
CTGAAGCCACACAGTGATATTGATTTGCTGGTTACGGTGACCGTAAGGCTTGATGAAACAACGCGGCGAG
CTTTGATCAACGACCTTTTGGAAACTTCGGCTTCCCCTGGAGAGAGCGAGATTCTCCGCGCTGTAGAAGT
CACCATTGTTGTGCACGACGACATCATTCCGTGGCGTTATCCAGCTAAGCGCGAACTGCAATTTGGAGAA
TGGCAGCGCAATGACATTCTTGCAGGTATCTTCGAGCCAGCCACGATCGACATTGATCTGGCTATCTTGC
TGACAAAAGCAAGAGAACATAGCGTTGCCTTGGTAGGTCCAGCGGCGGAGGAACTCTTTGATCCGGTTCC
TGAACAGGATCTATTTGAGGCGCTAAATGAAACCTTAACGCTATGGAACTCGCCGCCCGACTGGGCTGGC
GATGAGCGAAATGTAGTGCTTACGTTGTCCCGCATTTGGTACAGCGCAGTAACCGGCAAAATCGCGCCGA
AGGATGTCGCTGCCGACTGGGCAATGGAGCGCCTGCCGGCCCAGTATCAGCCCGTCATACTTGAAGCTAG
ACAGGCTTATCTTGGACAAGAAGAAGATCGCTTGGCCTCGCGCGCAGATCAGTTGGAAGAATTTGTCCAC
TACGTGAAAGGCGAGATCACCAAGGTAGTCGGCAAATAACCCTCGAGCCACCCATGACCAAAATCCCTTA
ACGTGAGTTACGCGTCGTTCCACTGAGCGTCAGACCCCGTAGAAAAGATCAAAGGATCTTCTTGAGATCC
TTTTTTTCTGCGCGTAATCTGCTGCTTGCAAACAAAAAAACCACCGCTACCAGCGGTGGTTTGTTTGCCG
GATCAAGAGCTACCAACTCTTTTTCCGAAGGTAACTGGCTTCAGCAGAGCGCAGATACCAAATACTGTCC
TTCTAGTGTAGCCGTAGTTAGGCCACCACTTCAAGAACTCTGTAGCACCGCCTACATACCTCGCTCTGCT
AATCCTGTTACCAGTGGCTGCTGCCAGTGGCGATAAGTCGTGTCTTACCGGGTTGGACTCAAGACGATAG
TTACCGGATAAGGCGCAGCGGTCGGGCTGAACGGGGGGTTCGTGCACACAGCCCAGCTTGGAGCGAACGA
CCTACACCGAACTGAGATACCTACAGCGTGAGCATTGAGAAAGCGCCACGCTTCCCGAAGGGAGAAAGGC
GGACAGGTATCCGGTAAGCGGCAGGGTCGGAACAGGAGAGCGCACGAGGGAGCTTCCAGGGGGAAACGCC
TGGTATCTTTATAGTCCTGTCGGGTTTCGCCACCTCTGACTTGAGCGTCGATTTTTGTGATGCTCGTCAG
GGGGGCGGAGCCTATGGAAAAACGCCAGCAACGCGGCCTTTTTACGGTTCCTGGCCTTTTGCTGGCCTTT
TGCTCACATGTTCTTTCCTGCGTTATCCCCTGATTCTGTGGATAACCGTATTACCGCCTTTGAGTGAGCT
GATACCGCTCGCCGCAGCCGAACGACCGAGCGCAGCGAGTCAGTGAGCGAGGAAGCGGAAGAGCGCCCAA
TACGCAAACCGCCTCTCCCCGCGCGTTGGCCGATTCATTAATGCAGCTGGCACGACAGGTTTCCCGACTG
GAAAGCGGGCAGTGAGCGCAACGCAATTAATACGCGTACCGCTAGCCAGGAAGAGTTTGTAGAAACGCAA
AAAGGCCATCCGTCAGGATGGCCTTCTGCTTAGTTTGATGCCTGGCAGTTTATGGCGGGCGTCCTGCCCG
CCACCCTCCGGGCCGTTGCTTCACAACGTTCAAATCCGCTCCCGGCGGATTTGTCCTACTCAGGAGAGCG
TTCACCGACAAACAACAGATAAAACGAAAGGCCCAGTCTTCCGACTGAGCCTTTCGTTTTATTTGATGCC
TGGCAGTTCCCTACTCTCGCGTTAACGCTAGCATGG
