>Addgene plasmid #48539 | pFUSB4_GGGT | addgene partial sequence | sequence record 70910 | pCR8_F1 5'-ttgatgcctggcagttccct-3'
TCACGACGTTGTAAAACGACGGCCAGTCTTAAGCGTCTCATGGCCTGACCCCGGACCAAGTGGTGGCTAT
CGCCAGCAACAATGGCGGCAAGCAAGCGCTCGAAACGGTGCAGCGGCTGTTGCCGGTGCTGTGCCAGGAC
CATGGCCTGACCCCGGACCAAGTGGTGGCTATCGCCAGCAACAATGGCGGCAAGCAAGCGCTCGAAACGG
TGCAGCGGCTGTTGCCGGTGCTGTGCCAGGACCATGGCCTGACCCCGGACCAAGTGGTGGCTATCGCCAG
CAACAATGGCGGCAAGCAAGCGCTCGAAACGGTGCAGCGGCTGTTGCCGGTGCTGTGCCAGGACCATGGC
CTGACCCCGGACCAAGTGGTGGCTATCGCCAGCAACGGTGGCGGCAAGCAAGCGCTCGAAACGGTGCAGC
GGCTGTTGCCGGTGCTGTGCCAGGACCATGGCCTGACCCCGGACCAAGTGGTGGCTATCGAGACGTCTAG
ACCAGCCAGGACAGAAATGCCTCGACTTCGCTGCTACCCAAGGTTGCCGGGTGACGCACACCGTGGAAAC
GGATGAAGGCACGAACCCAGTGGACATAAGCCTGTTCGGTTCGTAAGCTGTAATGCAAGTAGCGTATGCG
CTCACGCAACTGGTCCAGAACCTTGACCGAACGCAGCGGTGGTAACGGCGCAGTGGCGGTTTTCATGGCT
TGTTATGACTGTTTTTTTGGGGTACAGTCTATGCCTCGGGCATCCAAGCAGCAAGCGCGTTACGCCGTGG
GTCGATGTTTGATGTTATGGAGCAGCAACGATGTTACGCAGCA
